Addgene plasmid #19401: pCM3.19
Depositing lab: Geraldine Seydoux. Depositing organization: Johns Hopkins University and School of Medicine. Publication: 3' UTRs are the primary regulators of gene expression in the C. elegans germline. Merritt C, Rasoloson D, Ko D, Seydoux G. Curr Biol. 2008 Oct 14;18(19):1476-82. doi: 10.1016/j.cub.2008.08.013. Epub 2008 Sep 25. PubMed 18818082.
Backbone
  Vector backbone: pDONR201
  Backbone size w/o insert (bp): 2257
  Vector type: Worm Expression
Growth in bacteria
  Bacterial resistance: Kanamycin, 50 μg/mL
  Growth temperature: 37°C
  Growth strain: DH5alpha
  Growth instructions: DH5alpha
  Copy number: Unknown
Gene/Insert
  Gene/Insert name: tbb-2 ORF+3' in pDONR201
  Species: C. elegans (nematode)
  Insert size (bp): 1883
  GenBank ID: NM_065405
  Entrez Gene: tbb-2 (a.k.a. CELE_C36E8.5)
  Cloning method: Gateway Cloning; 5′ cloning site attP1 (destroyed during cloning); 3′ cloning site attP2 (destroyed during cloning)
  Sequencing primers: 5′ n/a
Terms and licenses: Academic/Nonprofit Terms; Industry Terms: Not Available to Industry
How to cite: pCM3.19 was a gift from Geraldine Seydoux (Addgene plasmid # 19401 ; http://n2t.net/addgene:19401 ; RRID:Addgene_19401)
