[The description below was written by a language model from this plasmid's Addgene catalogue record and the feature table of its GenBank file.]
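Description:
pCM3.19 is a Gateway entry clone built in the pDONR201 donor vector and carrying the C. elegans beta-tubulin gene tbb-2 together with its own 3' region. The insert, about 1.9 kb, was introduced by a BP recombination that consumed the attP1 and attP2 sites of the donor vector. The 4,138 bp plasmid therefore carries attL1 and attL2 sites flanking the insert, ready for an LR Clonase reaction. The feature table annotates only the downstream portion of the insert, a roughly 320 bp tbb-2 terminator/3' UTR segment lying directly against attL2. The unannotated stretch between attL1 and this element corresponds to the tbb-2 open reading frame named in the catalogue entry.

The plasmid replicates in E. coli from a high-copy ColE1/pUC-type origin and is selected with kanamycin through the aph(3')-Ia resistance gene. The rrnB T1 and T2 terminators upstream of attL1 insulate the insert from read-through transcription from the backbone. No promoter for expression in worms is annotated, so although the plasmid is catalogued as a worm expression vector, it is a modular building block rather than a finished transgene. The ORF plus 3' UTR cassette is meant to be recombined into a destination vector, presumably alongside promoter or tag modules supplied by other clones. It belongs to a set of vectors from a study of how 3' UTRs control gene expression in the C. elegans germline, where the tbb-2 3' region would be assembled into germline transgenes, although the record does not spell out its specific role in that work.
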