LOCUS       Exported 4138 bp ds-DNA circular SYN 12-MAY-2021
DEFINITION  synthetic circular DNA
ACCESSION   .
VERSION     .
KEYWORDS    pCM3.19
SOURCE      synthetic DNA construct
  ORGANISM  synthetic DNA construct
REFERENCE   1 (bases 1 to 4138)
  TITLE     Fourth generation Seydoux lab vectors
REFERENCE   2 (bases 1 to 4138)
  AUTHORS   .
  TITLE     Direct Submission
  JOURNAL   Exported May 12, 2021 from SnapGene Server 1.1.58
            http://www.snapgene.com
FEATURES             Location/Qualifiers
     source          1..4138
                     /organism="synthetic DNA construct"
                     /mol_type="other DNA"
     terminator      73..100
                     /label=rrnB T2 terminator
                     /note="transcription terminator T2 from the E. coli rrnB
                     gene"
     terminator      192..278
                     /gene="Escherichia coli rrnB"
                     /label=rrnB T1 terminator
                     /note="transcription terminator T1 from the E. coli rrnB
                     gene"
     protein_bind    331..430
                     /gene="mutant version of attL"
                     /label=attL1
                     /bound_moiety="LR Clonase(TM)"
                     /note="recombination site for the Gateway(R) LR reaction"
     terminator      1990..2313
                     /gene="tbb-2"
                     /label=tbb-2 terminator
                     /note="transcription terminator for the C. elegans tubulin
                     beta-2 gene"
     protein_bind    complement(2314..2413)
                     /gene="mutant version of attL"
                     /label=attL2
                     /bound_moiety="LR Clonase(TM)"
                     /note="recombination site for the Gateway(R) LR reaction"
     primer_bind     complement(2525..2544)
                     /label=pENTR-R
                     /note="pENTR vectors, reverse primer"
     CDS             2536..3345
                     /codon_start=1
                     /gene="aph(3')-Ia"
                     /product="aminoglycoside phosphotransferase"
                     /label=KanR
                     /note="confers resistance to kanamycin in bacteria or G418
                     (Geneticin(R)) in eukaryotes"
                     /translation="MSHIQRETSRPRLNSNMDADLYGYKWARDNVGQSGATIYRLYGKP
                     DAPELFLKHGKGSVANDVTDEMVRLNWLTEFMPLPTIKHFIRTPDDAWLLTTAIPGKTA
                     FQVLEEYPDSGENIVDALAVFLRRLHSIPVCNCPFNSDRVFRLAQAQSRMNNGLVDASD
                     FDDERNGWPVEQVWKEMHKLLPFSPDSVVTHGDFSLDNLIFDEGKLIGCIDVGRVGIAD
                     RYQDLAILWNCLGEFSPSLQKRLFQKYGIDNPDMNKLQFHLMLDEFF"
     primer_bind     complement(2603..2622)
                     /label=Kan-R
                     /note="Kanamycin resistance gene, reverse primer"
     rep_origin      3488..4076
                     /direction=RIGHT
                     /label=ori
                     /note="high-copy-number ColE1/pMB1/pBR322/pUC origin of
                     replication"
     primer_bind     3977..3996
                     /label=pBR322ori-F
                     /note="pBR322 origin, forward primer"
ORIGIN
        1 ctttcctgcg ttatcccctg attctgtgga taaccgtatt accgctagcc aggaagagtt
       61 tgtagaaacg caaaaaggcc atccgtcagg atggccttct gcttagtttg atgcctggca
      121 gtttatggcg ggcgtcctgc ccgccaccct ccgggccgtt gcttcacaac gttcaaatcc
      181 gctcccggcg gatttgtcct actcaggaga gcgttcaccg acaaacaaca gataaaacga
      241 aaggcccagt cttccgactg agcctttcgt tttatttgat gcctggcagt tccctactct
      301 cgcgttaacg ctagcatgga tctcgggccc caaataatga ttttattttg actgatagtg
      361 acctgttcgt tgcaacaaat tgatgagcaa tgctttttta taatgccaag tttgtacaaa
      421 aaagcaggct ccatgagaga gatcgtccac gtgcaagccg gacaatgcgg aaaccaaatc
      481 ggatccaaat tctgggaggt catctccgac gagcacggaa tccagccaga cggaaccttc
      541 aagggagaga cggatctcca gcttgagcgc attgacgtct actacaacga agccaacagt
      601 gagtttttaa aattttctgg agatttcgaa atcgtttagt tggaatgatt aattaattaa
      661 attttttcag acggaaagta tgtgccacgc gccgtgttgg tcgatctcga accaggaacc
      721 atggattctg tccgctctgg accattcggc cagctgttcc gtcctgacaa ctttgtgttc
      781 ggacaaagcg gagccggaaa caactgggcc aagggtcact acacagaagg agctgagctt
      841 gtcgacaatg tgcttgacgt gatccgcaag gaagccgaag gatgcgattg tcttcaagga
      901 ttccaactca ctcactctct cggaggagga accggatctg gaatgggaac acttctcatc
      961 tccaaaatcc gcgaagagta cccagacaga atcatgagct cattctcggt tgtaccatcg
     1021 ccaaaggtgt ccgacacagt tgtagaacca tacaatgcca ccctctccgt ccaccagctt
     1081 gttgagaaca ccgatgagac ctactgcatt gacaacgagg ccctctacga catctgctac
     1141 cgtaccctca aactcaccaa cccaacctac ggtgatttga accatcttgg taagttatta
     1201 tttcttgttc aagtttaagt tatgcacaag ttacccaaat tgaaacctaa taattacaat
     1261 tttcagtatc cctcaccatg tccggagtta ccacctgtct ccgattccca ggacagctca
     1321 atgccgatct ccgcaagctt gccgtcaaca tggttccatt cccacgtctt cacttcttca
     1381 tgccaggatt cgcaccactt tccgccaagg gaacccaggc ttaccgtgcc cttaccgtcg
     1441 ccgagctcac ccaacaaatg ttcgatgcca agaacatgat ggctgcctgt gacccaagac
     1501 acggacgtta cctgaccgtg gccgctatgt tccgtggacg catgtcgatg agagaggttg
     1561 acgagcaaat gctcaacgtt cagaacaaga actcgtccta cttcgtcgaa tggatcccga
     1621 acaacgtcaa gaccgccgtt tgtgacatcc caccaagagg actcaagatg gctgccacct
     1681 tcgttggaaa ctcgaccgct atccaagagc ttttcaagcg tatctcagag cagttcactg
     1741 gtaagaaatt tgaaactatc atccagtatc agttttaaaa acgttatttt ttcagctatg
     1801 ttccgccgca aggctttcct ccattggtac actggagaag gaatggacga gatggagttc
     1861 accgaagccg agagcaacat gaacgatctc atctcagaat accaacaata ccaagaagca
     1921 actgccgaag acgacgtcga cggatacgct gagggagaag ctggagagac ttacgaatcg
     1981 gagcaataaa tgcaagatcc tttcaagcat tcccttcttc tctatcactc ttctttcttt
     2041 ttgtcaaaaa attctctcgc taatttattt gcttttttaa tgttattatt ttatgacttt
     2101 ttatagtcac tgaaaagttt gcatctgagt gaagtgaatg ctatcaaaat gtgattctgt
     2161 ctgatgtact ttcacaatct ctcttcaatt ccattttgaa gtgctttaaa cccgaaaggt
     2221 tgagaaaaat gcgagcgctc aaatatttgt attgtgttcg ttgagtgacc caacaaaaag
     2281 aggaaacttt attgtgccgc caagaaaaaa gtcacccagc tttcttgtac aaagtgggca
     2341 ttataagaaa gcattgctta tcaatttgtt gcaacgaaca ggtcactatc agtcaaaata
     2401 aaatcattat ttgccatcca gctgcagctc tggcccgtgt ctcaaaatct ctgatgttac
     2461 attgcacaag ataaaaatat atcatcatga acaataaaac tgtctgctta cataaacagt
     2521 aatacaaggg gtgttatgag ccatattcaa cgggaaacgt cgaggccgcg attaaattcc
     2581 aacatggatg ctgatttata tgggtataaa tgggctcgcg ataatgtcgg gcaatcaggt
     2641 gcgacaatct atcgcttgta tgggaagccc gatgcgccag agttgtttct gaaacatggc
     2701 aaaggtagcg ttgccaatga tgttacagat gagatggtca gactaaactg gctgacggaa
     2761 tttatgcctc ttccgaccat caagcatttt atccgtactc ctgatgatgc atggttactc
     2821 accactgcga tccccggaaa aacagcattc caggtattag aagaatatcc tgattcaggt
     2881 gaaaatattg ttgatgcgct ggcagtgttc ctgcgccggt tgcattcgat tcctgtttgt
     2941 aattgtcctt ttaacagcga tcgcgtattt cgtctcgctc aggcgcaatc acgaatgaat
     3001 aacggtttgg ttgatgcgag tgattttgat gacgagcgta atggctggcc tgttgaacaa
     3061 gtctggaaag aaatgcataa acttttgcca ttctcaccgg attcagtcgt cactcatggt
     3121 gatttctcac ttgataacct tatttttgac gaggggaaat taataggttg tattgatgtt
     3181 ggacgagtcg gaatcgcaga ccgataccag gatcttgcca tcctatggaa ctgcctcggt
     3241 gagttttctc cttcattaca gaaacggctt tttcaaaaat atggtattga taatcctgat
     3301 atgaataaat tgcagtttca tttgatgctc gatgagtttt tctaatcaga attggttaat
     3361 tggttgtaac actggcagag cattacgctg acttgacggg acggcgcaag ctcatgacca
     3421 aaatccctta acgtgagttt tcgttccact gagcgtcaga ccccgtagaa aagatcaaag
     3481 gatcttcttg agatcctttt tttctgcgcg taatctgctg cttgcaaaca aaaaaaccac
     3541 cgctaccagc ggtggtttgt ttgccggatc aagagctacc aactcttttt ccgaaggtaa
     3601 ctggcttcag cagagcgcag ataccaaata ctgtccttct agtgtagccg tagttaggcc
     3661 accacttcaa gaactctgta gcaccgccta catacctcgc tctgctaatc ctgttaccag
     3721 tggctgctgc cagtggcgat aagtcgtgtc ttaccgggtt ggactcaaga cgatagttac
     3781 cggataaggc gcagcggtcg ggctgaacgg ggggttcgtg cacacagccc agcttggagc
     3841 gaacgaccta caccgaactg agatacctac agcgtgagct atgagaaagc gccacgcttc
     3901 ccgaagggag aaaggcggac aggtatccgg taagcggcag ggtcggaaca ggagagcgca
     3961 cgagggagct tccaggggga aacgcctggt atctttatag tcctgtcggg tttcgccacc
     4021 tctgacttga gcgtcgattt ttgtgatgct cgtcaggggg gcggagccta tggaaaaacg
     4081 ccagcaacgc ggccttttta cggttcctgg ccttttgctg gccttttgct cacatgtt
//
