>Addgene plasmid #19401 | pCM3.19 | addgene partial sequence | sequence record 25207 | 19401 with pDONR201F (TCGCGTTAACGCTAGCATGGATCTC)
GGNNNNNNNGNTTTTATTTTGACTGATAGTGACCTGTTCGTTGCAACAAATTGATGAGCAATGCTTTTTT
ATAATGCCAACTTTGTACAAAAAAGCAGGCTCCATGAGAGAGATCGTCCACGTGCAAGCCGGACAATGCG
GAAACCAAATCGGATCCAAATTCTGGGAGGTCATCTCCGACGAGCACGGAATCCAGCCAGACGGAACCTT
CAAGGGAGAGACGGATCTCCAGCTTGAGCGCATTGACGTCTACTACAACGAAGCCAACAGTGAGTTTTTA
AAATTTTCTGGAGATTTCGAAATCGTTTAGTTGGAATGATTAATTAATTAAATTTTTTCAGACGGAAAGT
ATGTGCCACGCGCCGTGTTGGTCGATCTCGAACCAGGAACCATGGATTCTGTCCGCTCTGGACCATTCGG
CCAGCTGTTCCGTCCTGACAACTTTGTGTTCGGACAAAGCGGAGCCGGAAACAACTGGGCCAAGGGTCAC
TACACAGAAGGAGCTGAGCTTGTCGACAATGTGCTTGACGTGATCCGCAAGGAAGCCGAAGGATGCGATT
GTCTTCAAGGATTCCAACTCACTCACTCTCTCGGAGGAGGAACCGGATCTGGAATGGGAACACTTCTCAT
CTCCNAAATCCGCGAAGAGTACCCAGACAGAATCATGAGCTCATTCTCGGTTGTACCATCGCCAAAGGTG
TCCGACACAGTTGTAGAACCATACAATGCCACCCTCTCCGTCCACCAGCTTGNTGAGAACACCGATGANA
CCTACTGCATTGACNACGAGGNC
